>Addgene plasmid #39060 | KLHL2 | depositor partial sequence | sequence record 49118 | KLHL2 sequence 997 bps
ATGCACCATCATCATCATCATTCTTCTGGTGTAGATCTGGGTACCGAGAACCTGTACTTCCAATCCATGA
GTGTCCGGACCCGGCTGAGGACACCCATGAACCTTCCCAAATTGATGGTGGTGGTTGGGGGCCAAGCACC
AAAGGCTATCCGGAGTGTGGAATGCTATGACTTTAAAGAAGAAAGGTGGCACCAAGTAGCAGAGTTGCCT
TCCAGGAGGTGCAGGGCAGGCATGGTCTACATGGCTGGACTTGTTTTTGCTGTTGGTGGCTTTAATGGCT
CATTAAGAGTTCGCACTGTAGATTCCTACGACCCTGTGAAGGACCAGTGGACCAGCGTTGCTAACATGAG
AGACCGGAGAAGCACTTTGGGAGCTGCTGTGTTAAATGGATTATTATACGCTGTGGGAGGCTTTGATGGG
AGTACAGGTTTGTCATCTGTGGAAGCATACAACATAAAGTCTAATGAGTGGTTTCATGTAGCTCCCATGA
ATACAAGGAGGAGCAGTGTTGGTGTGGGTGTTGTTGGAGGTTTGCTCTATGCTGTAGGAGGTTATGATGT
AGCATCACGTCAGTGTCTTAGCACAGTAGAATGCTATAATGCTACAACAAATGAGTGGACCTATATAGCA
GAAATGAGCACCAGGCGGAGTGGAGCAGGTGTTGGTGTGTTAAACAATTTATTGTATGCTGTAGGAGGTC
ATGATGGCCCTTTAGTACGAAAAAGTGTTGAAGTATATGATCCCACCACTAACGCATGGAGACAGGTTGC
AGATATGAACATGTGCAGAAGAAATGCAGGAGTTTGTGCAGTTAATGGTCTGTTATATGTTGTTGGAGGG
GATGATGGTTCCTGTAACTTGGCGTCAGTAGAATATTATAACCCAACAACCGATAAATGGACAGTTGTGT
CATCGTGTATGAGCACAGGGAGAAGTTATGCAGGGGTCACAGTTATTGATAAACGATTATGACAGTAAAG
GTGGATACGGATCCGAA
