>Addgene plasmid #39060 | KLHL2 | addgene partial sequence | sequence record 53247 | T7 5'-TAATACGACTCACTATAGGG-3'
AAGGAGATATACATATGCACCATCATCATCATCATTCTTCTGGTGTAGATCTGGGTACCGAGAACCTGTA
CTTCCAATCCATGAGTGTCCGGACCCGGCTGAGGACACCCATGAACCTTCCCAAATTGATGGTGGTGGTT
GGGGGCCAAGCACCAAAGGCTATCCGGAGTGTGGAATGCTATGACTTTAAAGAAGAAAGGTGGCACCAAG
TAGCAGAGTTGCCTTCCAGGAGGTGCAGGGCAGGCATGGTCTACATGGCTGGACTTGTTTTTGCTGTTGG
TGGCTTTAATGGCTCATTAAGAGTTCGCACTGTAGATTCCTACGACCCTGTGAAGGACCAGTGGACCAGC
GTTGCTAACATGAGAGACCGGAGAAGCACTTTGGGAGCTGCTGTGTTAAATGGATTATTATACGCTGTGG
GAGGCTTTGATGGGAGTACAGGTTTGTCATCTGTGGAAGCATACAACATAAAGTCTAATGAGTGGTTTCA
TGTAGCTCCCATGAATACAAGGAGGAGCAGTGTTGGTGTGGGTGTTGTTGGAGGTTTGCTCTATGCTGTA
GGAGGTTATGATGTAGCATCACGTCAGTGTCTTAGCACAGTAGAATGCTATAATGCTACAACAAATGAGT
GGACCTATATAGCAGAAATGAGCACCAGGCGGAGTGGAGCAGGTGTTGGTGTGTTAAACAATTTATTGTA
TGCTGTAGGAGGTCATGATGGCCCTTTAGTACGAAAAAGTGTTGAAGTATATGATCCCACCACTAACGCA
TGGAGACAGGTTGCAGATATGAACATGTGCAGAAGAAATGCAGGAGTTTGTGCAGTTAATGGTCTGTTAT
ATGTTGTTGGAGGGGATGATGGTTCCTGTAACTTGGCGTCAGTAGAATATTATAACCCAACAACCGATAA
ATGGACAGTTGTGTCATC
