>Addgene plasmid #39060 | KLHL2 | addgene partial sequence | sequence record 53380 | T7_term
TGGTGGTGGTGGTGGTGCTCGAGTGCGGCCGCAAGCTTGTCGACGGAGCTCGAATTCGGATCCGTATCCA
CCTTTACTGTCATAATCGTTTATCAATAACTGTGACCCCTGCATAACTTCTCCCTGTGCTCATACACGAT
GACACAACTGTCCATTTATCGGTTGTTGGGTTATAATATTCTACTGACGCCAAGTTACAGGAACCATCAT
CCCCTCCAACAACATATAACAGACCATTAACTGCACAAACTCCTGCATTTCTTCTGCACATGTTCATATC
TGCAACCTGTCTCCATGCGTTAGTGGTGGGATCATATACTTCAACACTTTTTCGTACTAAAGGGCCATCA
TGACCTCCTACAGCATACAATAAATTGTTTAACACACCAACACCTGCTCCACTCCGCCTGGTGCTCATTT
CTGCTATATAGGTCCACTCATTTGTTGTAGCATTATAGCATTCTACTGTGCTAAGACACTGACGTGATGC
TACATCATAACCTCCTACAGCATAGAGCAAACCTCCAACAACACCCACACCAACACTGCTCCTCCTTGTA
TTCATGGGAGCTACATGAAACCACTCATTAGACTTTATGTTGTATGCTTCCACAGATGACAAACCTGTAC
TCCCATCAAAGCCTCCCACAGCGTATAATAATCCATTTAACACAGCAGCTCCCAAAGTGCTTCTCCGGTC
TCTCATGTTAGCAACGCTGGTCCACTGGTCC
