[The description below was written by a language model from this plasmid's Addgene catalogue record.]
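Description:
KLHL2 is a bacterial expression plasmid built on the pNIC28-Bsa4 backbone from the SGC, designed to produce a fragment of human KLHL2 (kelch-like 2, also known as Mayven or ABP-KELCH) as recombinant protein for structure determination. The plasmid is maintained in E. coli under kanamycin selection and is recorded as low copy. No feature table is provided, so the origin of replication and the exact layout of regulatory elements are not documented here. The listed sequencing primers (T7 forward and T7 terminator reverse) indicate that the insert sits between a T7 promoter and a T7 terminator, an arrangement that normally relies on an expression host supplying T7 RNA polymerase. The Mach1 strain named in the record is a cloning and propagation host rather than an expression strain.

The insert is about 1 kb and was introduced by ligation-independent cloning. The record explicitly warns that it may not be the full open reading frame, and its size is consistent with a domain-level construct rather than the whole protein. The precise residue boundaries are not stated, although the entry links the construct to a deposited crystal structure. The protein is expressed with an N-terminal His tag followed by a TEV protease recognition site. This allows capture by immobilised metal affinity chromatography and subsequent removal of the tag to leave near-native protein. Typical uses are production of purified KLHL2 protein for crystallography and related structural, biophysical or binding studies.
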