Addgene plasmid #39060: KLHL2
Purpose: Bacterial expression for structure determination; may not be full ORF
Depositing lab: Nicola Burgess-Brown. Depositing organization: University of Oxford.
Backbone
  Vector backbone: pNIC28-Bsa4
  Backbone manufacturer: SGC
  Vector type: Bacterial Expression
Growth in bacteria
  Bacterial resistance: Kanamycin, 50 μg/mL
  Growth temperature: 37°C
  Growth strain: Mach1
  Copy number: Low Copy
Gene/Insert
  Gene/Insert name: KLHL2 (alt names: kelch-like 2; PDB:2XN4)
  Species: H. sapiens (human)
  Insert size (bp): 997
  Entrez Gene: KLHL2 (a.k.a. ABP-KELCH, MAV, MAYVEN)
  Tag / fusion protein: His Tev (N terminal on insert)
  Cloning method: Ligation Independent Cloning
  Sequencing primers: 5′ T7; 3′ T7-term
Terms and licenses: Academic/Nonprofit Terms; Industry Terms: Not Available to Industry
How to cite: KLHL2 was a gift from Nicola Burgess-Brown (Addgene plasmid # 39060 ; http://n2t.net/addgene:39060 ; RRID:Addgene_39060)
